Addgene plasmid #86363: PX458_SP5_2
Purpose: Encodes gRNA for 3' target of human SP5
Depositing lab: Eric Mendenhall & Richard M. Myers. Depositing organization: University of Alabama in Huntsville. Publication: CETCh-seq: CRISPR epitope tagging ChIP-seq of DNA-binding proteins. Savic D, Partridge EC, Newberry KM, Smith SB, Meadows SK, Roberts BS, Mackiewicz M, Mendenhall EM, Myers RM. Genome Res. 2015 Sep 9. 10.1101/gr.193540.115 PubMed 26355004.
Backbone
  Vector backbone: PX458
  Vector type: CRISPR
Growth in bacteria
  Bacterial resistance: Ampicillin, 100 μg/mL
  Growth temperature: 37°C
  Growth strain: DH5alpha
  Copy number: High Copy
Gene/Insert
  Gene/Insert name: gRNA against SP5
  gRNA/shRNA sequence: GAAGGGGGTCCACCTCCGGG
  Species: H. sapiens (human)
  Cloning method: Gibson Cloning
  Sequencing primers: 5′ pBR322ori-F
Terms and licenses: Academic/Nonprofit Terms; Industry Terms: Not Available to Industry
Depositor comments: Note: This plasmid is part of the Mendenhall and Meyers CRISPR-based Tagging system to add a tag (currently using FLAG) to endogenous proteins. Please see https://www.addgene.org/crispr/tagging/ for more details.
How to cite: PX458_SP5_2 was a gift from Eric Mendenhall & Richard M. Myers (Addgene plasmid # 86363 ; http://n2t.net/addgene:86363 ; RRID:Addgene_86363)
