[The description below was written by a language model from this plasmid's Addgene catalogue record and pLannotate feature annotations shown in this document.]
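Description:
PX458_SP5_2 is an all-in-one mammalian CRISPR/Cas9 expression plasmid built on the PX458 backbone, carrying a guide RNA directed at the 3' end of the human SP5 gene. It is maintained in E. coli as a high-copy plasmid through a ColE1/pUC-type origin and selected with ampicillin via the β-lactamase (AmpR) gene. The backbone also contains an M13/f1-type phage origin, a single AAV2 inverted terminal repeat, and short annotated fragments of pBR322 bom and rop, which appear to be backbone remnants rather than functional parts of the design.

Two expression units make up the payload. A human U6 RNA polymerase III promoter drives the SP5-targeting spacer, inserted by Gibson cloning, fused to the Streptococcus pyogenes gRNA scaffold; a second partial scaffold fragment is annotated just downstream. The second unit uses a hybrid CMV enhancer/chicken β-actin promoter with a chimeric intron to express S. pyogenes Cas9. The table annotates Cas9 as adjoining N- and C-terminal portions, which together form one contiguous coding region. It is followed by a nucleoplasmin nuclear localization signal and then EGFP, with a bovine growth hormone polyadenylation signal terminating the transcript. The element linking Cas9 to EGFP is not annotated in the table. EGFP allows transfected, Cas9-expressing cells to be identified or sorted.

According to the record, the plasmid belongs to a CRISPR-based epitope tagging system (CETCh-seq) for adding a tag, currently FLAG, to endogenous proteins. Cutting near the 3' end of SP5 would allow a tag to be knocked in at the native locus, presumably from a separately supplied donor template, so that the DNA-binding protein can be profiled by ChIP-seq with a standard anti-tag antibody.
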