Features (pLannotate 1.2.2; 19 found; start..end, strand, type, name):
     17..257     +  promoter       U6 promoter: RNA polymerase III promoter for human U6 snRNA
    286..361     +  misc_RNA       gRNA scaffold: guide RNA scaffold for the Streptococcus pyogenes CRISPR/Cas9 system
    368..411     +  misc_RNA       gRNA scaffold (fragment): guide RNA scaffold for the Streptococcus pyogenes CRISPR/Cas9 system
    458..743     +  enhancer       CMV enhancer: human cytomegalovirus immediate early enhancer; contains an 18-bp deletion relative to the standard CMV enhancer
    745..1022    +  promoter       chicken β-actin promoter: No description available
   1023..1251    +  intron         hybrid intron: hybrid between chicken β-actin (CBA) and minute virus of mice (MMV) introns (Gray et al., 2011)
   1389..2990    +  CDS            Cas9(N): N-terminal portion of Streptococcus pyogenes Cas9 (Zetsche et al., 2015)
   2991..5489    +  CDS            Cas9(C): C-terminal portion of Streptococcus pyogenes Cas9 (Zetsche et al., 2015)
   5490..5537    +  CDS            nucleoplasmin NLS: bipartite nuclear localization signal from nucleoplasmin
   5607..6320    +  CDS            EGFP: EGFP is a basic (constitutively fluorescent) green fluorescent protein published in 1996, derived from Aequorea victoria. It is reported to be a rapidly-maturing weak dimer with moderate acid sensitivity.
   6354..6465    +  polyA_signal   bGH poly(A) signal: bovine growth hormone polyadenylation signal
   6570..6710    +  repeat_region  AAV2 ITR: inverted terminal repeat of adeno-associated virus serotype 2 inverted
   6715..6766    -  misc_feature   bom (fragment): basis of mobility region from pBR322
   6785..7165    +  rep_origin     M13 ori (sequence partly withheld): M13 bacteriophage origin of replication; arrow indicates direction of (+) strand synthesis
   7241..7290    -  misc_feature   bom (fragment): basis of mobility region from pBR322
   7392..7427    -  CDS            rop (fragment): Rop protein, which maintains plasmids at low copy number; rop
   7522..7626    +  promoter       AmpR promoter: bla
   7627..8487    +  CDS            AmpR: β-lactamase; bla; confers resistance to ampicillin, carbenicillin, and related antibiotics
   8658..9246    +  rep_origin     ori: high-copy-number ColE1/pMB1/pBR322/pUC origin of replication
>Addgene plasmid #86363 | PX458_SP5_2 | depositor full sequence | sequence record 168244 | Full Sequence
TTTTGCTCACATGTNNGAGGGCCTATTTCCCATGATTCCTTCATATTTGCATATACGATACAAGGCTGTT
AGAGAGATAATTGGAATTAATTTGACTGTAAACACAAAGATATTAGTACAAAATACGTGACGTAGAAAGT
AATAATTTCTTGGGTAGTTTGCAGTTTTAAAATTATGTTTTAAAATGGACTATCATATGCTTACCGTAAC
TTGAAAGTATTTCGATTTCTTGGCTTTATATATCTTGTGGAAAGGACGAAACACCGAAGGGGGTCCACCT
CCGGGGTTTTAGAGCTAGAAATAGCAAGTTAAAATAAGGCTAGTCCGTTATCAACTTGAAAAAGTGGCAC
CGAGTCGGTGCTTTTTTGTTTTAGAGCTAGAAATAGCAAGTTAAAATAAGGCTAGTCCGTTTTTAGCGCG
TGCGCCAATTCTGCAGACAAATGGCTCTAGAGGTACCCGTTACATAACTTACGGTAAATGGCCCGCCTGG
CTGACCGCCCAACGACCCCCGCCCATTGACGTCAATAGTAACGCCAATAGGGACTTTCCATTGACGTCAA
TGGGTGGAGTATTTACGGTAAACTGCCCACTTGGCAGTACATCAAGTGTATCATATGCCAAGTACGCCCC
CTATTGACGTCAATGACGGTAAATGGCCCGCCTGGCATTGTGCCCAGTACATGACCTTATGGGACTTTCC
TACTTGGCAGTACATCTACGTATTAGTCATCGCTATTACCATGGTCGAGGTGAGCCCCACGTTCTGCTTC
ACTCTCCCCATCTCCCCCCCCTCCCCACCCCCAATTTTGTATTTATTTATTTTTTAATTATTTTGTGCAG
CGATGGGGGCGGGGGGGGGGGGGGGGCGCGCGCCAGGCGGGGCGGGGCGGGGCGAGGGGCGGGGCGGGGC
GAGGCGGAGAGGTGCGGCGGCAGCCAATCAGAGCGGCGCGCTCCGAAAGTTTCCTTTTATGGCGAGGCGG
CGGCGGCGGCGGCCCTATAAAAAGCGAAGCGCGCGGCGGGCGGGAGTCGCTGCGACGCTGCCTTCGCCCC
GTGCCCCGCTCCGCCGCCGCCTCGCGCCGCCCGCCCCGGCTCTGACTGACCGCGTTACTCCCACAGGTGA
GCGGGCGGGACGGCCCTTCTCCTCCGGGCTGTAATTAGCTGAGCAAGAGGTAAGGGTTTAAGGGATGGTT
GGTTGGTGGGGTATTAATGTTTAATTACCTGGAGCACCTGCCTGAAATCACTTTTTTTCAGGTTGGACCG
GTGCCACCATGGACTATAAGGACCACGACGGAGACTACAAGGATCATGATATTGATTACAAAGACGATGA
CGATAAGATGGCCCCAAAGAAGAAGCGGAAGGTCGGTATCCACGGAGTCCCAGCAGCCGACAAGAAGTAC
AGCATCGGCCTGGACATCGGCACCAACTCTGTGGGCTGGGCCGTGATCACCGACGAGTACAAGGTGCCCA
GCAAGAAATTCAAGGTGCTGGGCAACACCGACCGGCACAGCATCAAGAAGAACCTGATCGGAGCCCTGCT
GTTCGACAGCGGCGAAACAGCCGAGGCCACCCGGCTGAAGAGAACCGCCAGAAGAAGATACACCAGACGG
AAGAACCGGATCTGCTATCTGCAAGAGATCTTCAGCAACGAGATGGCCAAGGTGGACGACAGCTTCTTCC
ACAGACTGGAAGAGTCCTTCCTGGTGGAAGAGGATAAGAAGCACGAGCGGCACCCCATCTTCGGCAACAT
CGTGGACGAGGTGGCCTACCACGAGAAGTACCCCACCATCTACCACCTGAGAAAGAAACTGGTGGACAGC
ACCGACAAGGCCGACCTGCGGCTGATCTATCTGGCCCTGGCCCACATGATCAAGTTCCGGGGCCACTTCC
TGATCGAGGGCGACCTGAACCCCGACAACAGCGACGTGGACAAGCTGTTCATCCAGCTGGTGCAGACCTA
CAACCAGCTGTTCGAGGAAAACCCCATCAACGCCAGCGGCGTGGACGCCAAGGCCATCCTGTCTGCCAGA
CTGAGCAAGAGCAGACGGCTGGAAAATCTGATCGCCCAGCTGCCCGGCGAGAAGAAGAATGGCCTGTTCG
GAAACCTGATTGCCCTGAGCCTGGGCCTGACCCCCAACTTCAAGAGCAACTTCGACCTGGCCGAGGATGC
CAAACTGCAGCTGAGCAAGGACACCTACGACGACGACCTGGACAACCTGCTGGCCCAGATCGGCGACCAG
TACGCCGACCTGTTTCTGGCCGCCAAGAACCTGTCCGACGCCATCCTGCTGAGCGACATCCTGAGAGTGA
ACACCGAGATCACCAAGGCCCCCCTGAGCGCCTCTATGATCAAGAGATACGACGAGCACCACCAGGACCT
GACCCTGCTGAAAGCTCTCGTGCGGCAGCAGCTGCCTGAGAAGTACAAAGAGATTTTCTTCGACCAGAGC
AAGAACGGCTACGCCGGCTACATTGACGGCGGAGCCAGCCAGGAAGAGTTCTACAAGTTCATCAAGCCCA
TCCTGGAAAAGATGGACGGCACCGAGGAACTGCTCGTGAAGCTGAACAGAGAGGACCTGCTGCGGAAGCA
GCGGACCTTCGACAACGGCAGCATCCCCCACCAGATCCACCTGGGAGAGCTGCACGCCATTCTGCGGCGG
CAGGAAGATTTTTACCCATTCCTGAAGGACAACCGGGAAAAGATCGAGAAGATCCTGACCTTCCGCATCC
CCTACTACGTGGGCCCTCTGGCCAGGGGAAACAGCAGATTCGCCTGGATGACCAGAAAGAGCGAGGAAAC
CATCACCCCCTGGAACTTCGAGGAAGTGGTGGACAAGGGCGCTTCCGCCCAGAGCTTCATCGAGCGGATG
ACCAACTTCGATAAGAACCTGCCCAACGAGAAGGTGCTGCCCAAGCACAGCCTGCTGTACGAGTACTTCA
CCGTGTATAACGAGCTGACCAAAGTGAAATACGTGACCGAGGGAATGAGAAAGCCCGCCTTCCTGAGCGG
CGAGCAGAAAAAGGCCATCGTGGACCTGCTGTTCAAGACCAACCGGAAAGTGACCGTGAAGCAGCTGAAA
GAGGACTACTTCAAGAAAATCGAGTGCTTCGACTCCGTGGAAATCTCCGGCGTGGAAGATCGGTTCAACG
CCTCCCTGGGCACATACCACGATCTGCTGAAAATTATCAAGGACAAGGACTTCCTGGACAATGAGGAAAA
CGAGGACATTCTGGAAGATATCGTGCTGACCCTGACACTGTTTGAGGACAGAGAGATGATCGAGGAACGG
CTGAAAACCTATGCCCACCTGTTCGACGACAAAGTGATGAAGCAGCTGAAGCGGCGGAGATACACCGGCT
GGGGCAGGCTGAGCCGGAAGCTGATCAACGGCATCCGGGACAAGCAGTCCGGCAAGACAATCCTGGATTT
CCTGAAGTCCGACGGCTTCGCCAACAGAAACTTCATGCAGCTGATCCACGACGACAGCCTGACCTTTAAA
GAGGACATCCAGAAAGCCCAGGTGTCCGGCCAGGGCGATAGCCTGCACGAGCACATTGCCAATCTGGCCG
GCAGCCCCGCCATTAAGAAGGGCATCCTGCAGACAGTGAAGGTGGTGGACGAGCTCGTGAAAGTGATGGG
CCGGCACAAGCCCGAGAACATCGTGATCGAAATGGCCAGAGAGAACCAGACCACCCAGAAGGGACAGAAG
AACAGCCGCGAGAGAATGAAGCGGATCGAAGAGGGCATCAAAGAGCTGGGCAGCCAGATCCTGAAAGAAC
ACCCCGTGGAAAACACCCAGCTGCAGAACGAGAAGCTGTACCTGTACTACCTGCAGAATGGGCGGGATAT
GTACGTGGACCAGGAACTGGACATCAACCGGCTGTCCGACTACGATGTGGACCATATCGTGCCTCAGAGC
TTTCTGAAGGACGACTCCATCGACAACAAGGTGCTGACCAGAAGCGACAAGAACCGGGGCAAGAGCGACA
ACGTGCCCTCCGAAGAGGTCGTGAAGAAGATGAAGAACTACTGGCGGCAGCTGCTGAACGCCAAGCTGAT
TACCCAGAGAAAGTTCGACAATCTGACCAAGGCCGAGAGAGGCGGCCTGAGCGAACTGGATAAGGCCGGC
TTCATCAAGAGACAGCTGGTGGAAACCCGGCAGATCACAAAGCACGTGGCACAGATCCTGGACTCCCGGA
TGAACACTAAGTACGACGAGAATGACAAGCTGATCCGGGAAGTGAAAGTGATCACCCTGAAGTCCAAGCT
GGTGTCCGATTTCCGGAAGGATTTCCAGTTTTACAAAGTGCGCGAGATCAACAACTACCACCACGCCCAC
GACGCCTACCTGAACGCCGTCGTGGGAACCGCCCTGATCAAAAAGTACCCTAAGCTGGAAAGCGAGTTCG
TGTACGGCGACTACAAGGTGTACGACGTGCGGAAGATGATCGCCAAGAGCGAGCAGGAAATCGGCAAGGC
TACCGCCAAGTACTTCTTCTACAGCAACATCATGAACTTTTTCAAGACCGAGATTACCCTGGCCAACGGC
GAGATCCGGAAGCGGCCTCTGATCGAGACAAACGGCGAAACCGGGGAGATCGTGTGGGATAAGGGCCGGG
ATTTTGCCACCGTGCGGAAAGTGCTGAGCATGCCCCAAGTGAATATCGTGAAAAAGACCGAGGTGCAGAC
AGGCGGCTTCAGCAAAGAGTCTATCCTGCCCAAGAGGAACAGCGATAAGCTGATCGCCAGAAAGAAGGAC
TGGGACCCTAAGAAGTACGGCGGCTTCGACAGCCCCACCGTGGCCTATTCTGTGCTGGTGGTGGCCAAAG
TGGAAAAGGGCAAGTCCAAGAAACTGAAGAGTGTGAAAGAGCTGCTGGGGATCACCATCATGGAAAGAAG
CAGCTTCGAGAAGAATCCCATCGACTTTCTGGAAGCCAAGGGCTACAAAGAAGTGAAAAAGGACCTGATC
ATCAAGCTGCCTAAGTACTCCCTGTTCGAGCTGGAAAACGGCCGGAAGAGAATGCTGGCCTCTGCCGGCG
AACTGCAGAAGGGAAACGAACTGGCCCTGCCCTCCAAATATGTGAACTTCCTGTACCTGGCCAGCCACTA
TGAGAAGCTGAAGGGCTCCCCCGAGGATAATGAGCAGAAACAGCTGTTTGTGGAACAGCACAAGCACTAC
CTGGACGAGATCATCGAGCAGATCAGCGAGTTCTCCAAGAGAGTGATCCTGGCCGACGCTAATCTGGACA
AAGTGCTGTCCGCCTACAACAAGCACCGGGATAAGCCCATCAGAGAGCAGGCCGAGAATATCATCCACCT
GTTTACCCTGACCAATCTGGGAGCCCCTGCCGCCTTCAAGTACTTTGACACCACCATCGACCGGAAGAGG
TACACCAGCACCAAAGAGGTGCTGGACGCCACCCTGATCCACCAGAGCATCACCGGCCTGTACGAGACAC
GGATCGACCTGTCTCAGCTGGGAGGCGACAAAAGGCCGGCGGCCACGAAAAAGGCCGGCCAGGCAAAAAA
GAAAAAGGAATTCGGCAGTGGAGAGGGCAGAGGAAGTCTGCTAACATGCGGTGACGTCGAGGAGAATCCT
GGCCCAGTGAGCAAGGGCGAGGAGCTGTTCACCGGGGTGGTGCCCATCCTGGTCGAGCTGGACGGCGACG
TAAACGGCCACAAGTTCAGCGTGTCCGGCGAGGGCGAGGGCGATGCCACCTACGGCAAGCTGACCCTGAA
GTTCATCTGCACCACCGGCAAGCTGCCCGTGCCCTGGCCCACCCTCGTGACCACCCTGACCTACGGCGTG
CAGTGCTTCAGCCGCTACCCCGACCACATGAAGCAGCACGACTTCTTCAAGTCCGCCATGCCCGAAGGCT
ACGTCCAGGAGCGCACCATCTTCTTCAAGGACGACGGCAACTACAAGACCCGCGCCGAGGTGAAGTTCGA
GGGCGACACCCTGGTGAACCGCATCGAGCTGAAGGGCATCGACTTCAAGGAGGACGGCAACATCCTGGGG
CACAAGCTGGAGTACAACTACAACAGCCACAACGTCTATATCATGGCCGACAAGCAGAAGAACGGCATCA
AGGTGAACTTCAAGATCCGCCACAACATCGAGGACGGCAGCGTGCAGCTCGCCGACCACTACCAGCAGAA
CACCCCCATCGGCGACGGCCCCGTGCTGCTGCCCGACAACCACTACCTGAGCACCCAGTCCGCCCTGAGC
AAAGACCCCAACGAGAAGCGCGATCACATGGTCCTGCTGGAGTTCGTGACCGCCGCCGGGATCACTCTCG
GCATGGACGAGCTGTACAAGGAATTCTAACTAGAGCTCGCTGATCAGCCTCGACTGTGCCTTCTAGTTGC
CAGCCATCTGTTGTTTGCCCCTCCCCCGTGCCTTCCTTGACCCTGGAAGGTGCCACTCCCACTGTCCTTT
CCTAATAAAATGAGGAAATTGCATCGCATTGTCTGAGTAGGTGTCATTCTATTCTGGGGGGTGGGGTGGG
GCAGGACAGCAAGGGGGAGGATTGGGAAGAGAATAGCAGGCATGCTGGGGAGCGGCCGCAGGAACCCCTA
GTGATGGAGTTGGCCACTCCCTCTCTGCGCGCTCGCTCGCTCACTGAGGCCGGGCGACCAAAGGTCGCCC
GACGCCCGGGCTTTGCCCGGGCGGCCTCAGTGAGCGAGCGAGCGCGCAGCTGCCTGCAGGGGCGCCTGAT
GCGGTATTTTCTCCTTACGCATCTGTGCGGTATTTCACACCGCATA
[142 nt withheld, positions 6767-6908]
C
[141 nt withheld, positions 6910-7050]
CCTTTGACGTTGGAGTCCACGTTCTTT
[37 nt withheld, positions 7078-7114]
ACCCTATCTCGGGCTATTCTTTTGATTTATAAGGGATTTTGCCGATTTCGGCCTATTGGTTAAAAAATGA
GCTGATTTAACAAAAATTTAACGCGAATTTTAACAAAATATTAACGTTTACAATTTTATGGTGCACTCTC
AGTACAATCTGCTCTGATGCCGCATAGTTAAGCCAGCCCCGACACCCGCCAACACCCGCTGACGCGCCCT
GACGGGCTTGTCTGCTCCCGGCATCCGCTTACAGACAAGCTGTGACCGTCTCCGGGAGCTGCATGTGTCA
GAGGTTTTCACCGTCATCACCGAAACGCGCGAGACGAAAGGGCCTCGTGATACGCCTATTTTTATAGGTT
AATGTCATGATAATAATGGTTTCTTAGACGTCAGGTGGCACTTTTCGGGGAAATGTGCGCGGAACCCCTA
TTTGTTTATTTTTCTAAATACATTCAAATATGTATCCGCTCATGAGACAATAACCCTGATAAATGCTTCA
ATAATATTGAAAAAGGAAGAGTATGAGTATTCAACATTTCCGTGTCGCCCTTATTCCCTTTTTTGCGGCA
TTTTGCCTTCCTGTTTTTGCTCACCCAGAAACGCTGGTGAAAGTAAAAGATGCTGAAGATCAGTTGGGTG
CACGAGTGGGTTACATCGAACTGGATCTCAACAGCGGTAAGATCCTTGAGAGTTTTCGCCCCGAAGAACG
TTTTCCAATGATGAGCACTTTTAAAGTTCTGCTATGTGGCGCGGTATTATCCCGTATTGACGCCGGGCAA
GAGCAACTCGGTCGCCGCATACACTATTCTCAGAATGACTTGGTTGAGTACTCACCAGTCACAGAAAAGC
ATCTTACGGATGGCATGACAGTAAGAGAATTATGCAGTGCTGCCATAACCATGAGTGATAACACTGCGGC
CAACTTACTTCTGACAACGATCGGAGGACCGAAGGAGCTAACCGCTTTTTTGCACAACATGGGGGATCAT
GTAACTCGCCTTGATCGTTGGGAACCGGAGCTGAATGAAGCCATACCAAACGACGAGCGTGACACCACGA
TGCCTGTAGCAATGGCAACAACGTTGCGCAAACTATTAACTGGCGAACTACTTACTCTAGCTTCCCGGCA
ACAATTAATAGACTGGATGGAGGCGGATAAAGTTGCAGGACCACTTCTGCGCTCGGCCCTTCCGGCTGGC
TGGTTTATTGCTGATAAATCTGGAGCCGGTGAGCGTGGAAGCCGCGGTATCATTGCAGCACTGGGGCCAG
ATGGTAAGCCCTCCCGTATCGTAGTTATCTACACGACGGGGAGTCAGGCAACTATGGATGAACGAAATAG
ACAGATCGCTGAGATAGGTGCCTCACTGATTAAGCATTGGTAACTGTCAGACCAAGTTTACTCATATATA
CTTTAGATTGATTTAAAACTTCATTTTTAATTTAAAAGGATCTAGGTGAAGATCCTTTTTGATAATCTCA
TGACCAAAATCCCTTAACGTGAGTTTTCGTTCCACTGAGCGTCAGACCCCGTAGAAAAGATCAAAGGATC
TTCTTGAGATCCTTTTTTTCTGCGCGTAATCTGCTGCTTGCAAACAAAAAAACCACCGCTACCAGCGGTG
GTTTGTTTGCCGGATCAAGAGCTACCAACTCTTTTTCCGAAGGTAACTGGCTTCAGCAGAGCGCAGATAC
CAAATACTGTCCTTCTAGTGTAGCCGTAGTTAGGCCACCACTTCAAGAACTCTGTAGCACCGCCTACATA
CCTCGCTCTGCTAATCCTGTTACCAGTGGCTGCTGCCAGTGGCGATAAGTCGTGTCTTACCGGGTTGGAC
TCAAGACGATAGTTACCGGATAAGGCGCAGCGGTCGGGCTGAACGGGGGGTTCGTGCACACAGCCCAGCT
TGGAGCGAACGACCTACACCGAACTGAGATACCTACAGCGTGAGCTATGAGAAAGCGCCACGCTTCCCGA
AGGGAGAAAGGCGGACAGGTATCCGGTAAGCGGCAGGGTCGGAACAGGAGAGCGCACGAGGGAGCTTCCA
GGGGGAAACGCCTGGTATCTTTATAGTCCTGTCGGGTTTCGCCACCTCTGACTTGAGCGTCGATTTTTGT
GATGCTCGTCAGGGGGGCGGAGCCTATGGAAAAACGCCAGCAACGCGGCCTTTTTACGGTTCCTGGCCTT
TTGCTGGCC
