>Addgene plasmid #86363 | PX458_SP5_2 | addgene partial sequence | sequence record 170961 | Addgene Partial NGS Result
GACTATAAGGACCACGACGGAGACTACAAGGATCATGATATTGATTACAAAGACGATGACGATAAGATGG
CCCCAAAGAAGAAGCGGAAGGTCGGTATCCACGGAGTCCCAGCAGCCGACAAGAAGTACAGCATCGGCCT
GGACATCGGCACCAACTCTGTGGGCTGGGCCGTGATCACCGACGAGTACAAGGTGCCCAGCAAGAAATTC
AAGGTGCTGGGCAACACCGACCGGCACAGCATCAAGAAGAACCTGATCGGAGCCCTGCTGTTCGACAGCG
GCGAAACAGCCGAGGCCACCCGGCTGAAGAGAACCGCCAGAAGAAGATACACCAGACGGAAGAACCGGAT
CTGCTATCTGCAAGAGATCTTCAGCAACGAGATGGCCAAGGTGGACGACAGCTTCTTCCACAGACTGGAA
GAGTCCTTCCTGGTGGAAGAGGATAAGAAGCACGAGCGGCACCCCATCTTCGGCAACATCGTGGACGAGG
TGGCCTACCACGAGAAGTACCCCACCATCTACCACCTGAGAAAGAAACTGGTGGACAGCACCGACAAGGC
CGACCTGCGGCTGATCTATCTGGCCCTGGCCCACATGATCAAGTTCCGGGGCCACTTCCTGATCGAGGGC
GACCTGAACCCCGACAACAGCGACGTGGACAAGCTGTTCATCCAGCTGGTGCAGACCTACAACCAGCTGT
TCGAGGAAAACCCCATCAACGCCAGCGGCGTGGACGCCAAGGCCATCCTGTCTGCCAGACTGAGCAAGAG
CAGACGGCTGGAAAATCTGATCGCCCAGCTGCCCGGCGAGAAGAAGAATGGCCTGTTCGGAAACCTGATT
GCCCTGAGCCTGGGCCTGACCCCCAACTTCAAGAGCAACTTCGACCTGGCCGAGGATGCCAAACTGCAGC
TGAGCAAGGACACCTACGACGACGACCTGGACAACCTGCTGGCCCAGATCGGCGACCAGTACGCCGACCT
GTTTCTGGCCGCCAAGAACCTGTCCGACGCCATCCTGCTGAGCGACATCCTGAGAGTGAACACCGAGATC
ACCAAGGCCCCCCTGAGCGCCTCTATGATCAAGAGATACGACGAGCACCACCAGGACCTGACCCTGCTGA
AAGCTCTCGTGCGGCAGCAGCTGCCTGAGAAGTACAAAGAGATTTTCTTCGACCAGAGCAAGAACGGCTA
CGCCGGCTACATTGACGGCGGAGCCAGCCAGGAAGAGTTCTACAAGTTCATCAAGCCCATCCTGGAAAAG
ATGGACGGCACCGAGGAACTGCTCGTGAAGCTGAACAGAGAGGACCTGCTGCGGAAGCAGCGGACCTTCG
ACAACGGCAGCATCCCCCACCAGATCCACCTGGGAGAGCTGCACGCCATTCTGCGGCGGCAGGAAGATTT
TTACCCATTCCTGAAGGACAACCGGGAAAAGATCGAGAAGATCCTGACCTTCCGCATCCCCTACTACGTG
GGCCCTCTGGCCAGGGGAAACAGCAGATTCGCCTGGATGACCAGAAAGAGCGAGGAAACCATCACCCCCT
GGAACTTCGAGGAAGTGGTGGACAAGGGCGCTTCCGCCCAGAGCTTCATCGAGCGGATGACCAACTTCGA
TAAGAACCTGCCCAACGAGAAGGTGCTGCCCAAGCACAGCCTGCTGTACGAGTACTTCACCGTGTATAAC
GAGCTGACCAAAGTGAAATACGTGACCGAGGGAATGAGAAAGCCCGCCTTCCTGAGCGGCGAGCAGAAAA
AGGCCATCGTGGACCTGCTGTTCAAGACCAACCGGAAAGTGACCGTGAAGCAGCTGAAAGAGGACTACTT
CAAGAAAATCGAGTGCTTCGACTCCGTGGAAATCTCCGGCGTGGAAGATCGGTTCAACGCCTCCCTGGGC
ACATACCACGATCTGCTGAAAATTATCAAGGACAAGGACTTCCTGGACAATGAGGAAAACGAGGACATTC
TGGAAGATATCGTGCTGACCCTGACACTGTTTGAGGACAGAGAGATGATCGAGGAACGGCTGAAAACCTA
TGCCCACCTGTTCGACGACAAAGTGATGAAGCAGCTGAAGCGGCGGAGATACACCGGCTGGGGCAGGCTG
AGCCGGAAGCTGATCAACGGCATCCGGGACAAGCAGTCCGGCAAGACAATCCTGGATTTCCTGAAGTCCG
ACGGCTTCGCCAACAGAAACTTCATGCAGCTGATCCACGACGACAGCCTGACCTTTAAAGAGGACATCCA
GAAAGCCCAGGTGTCCGGCCAGGGCGATAGCCTGCACGAGCACATTGCCAATCTGGCCGGCAGCCCCGCC
ATTAAGAAGGGCATCCTGCAGACAGTGAAGGTGGTGGACGAGCTCGTGAAAGTGATGGGCCGGCACAAGC
CCGAGAACATCGTGATCGAAATGGCCAGAGAGAACCAGACCACCCAGAAGGGACAGAAGAACAGCCGCGA
GAGAATGAAGCGGATCGAAGAGGGCATCAAAGAGCTGGGCAGCCAGATCCTGAAAGAACACCCCGTGGAA
AACACCCAGCTGCAGAACGAGAAGCTGTACCTGTACTACCTGCAGAATGGGCGGGATATGTACGTGGACC
AGGAACTGGACATCAACCGGCTGTCCGACTACGATGTGGACCATATCGTGCCTCAGAGCTTTCTGAAGGA
CGACTCCATCGACAACAAGGTGCTGACCAGAAGCGACAAGAACCGGGGCAAGAGCGACAACGTGCCCTCC
GAAGAGGTCGTGAAGAAGATGAAGAACTACTGGCGGCAGCTGCTGAACGCCAAGCTGATTACCCAGAGAA
AGTTCGACAATCTGACCAAGGCCGAGAGAGGCGGCCTGAGCGAACTGGATAAGGCCGGCTTCATCAAGAG
ACAGCTGGTGGAAACCCGGCAGATCACAAAGCACGTGGCACAGATCCTGGACTCCCGGATGAACACTAAG
TACGACGAGAATGACAAGCTGATCCGGGAAGTGAAAGTGATCACCCTGAAGTCCAAGCTGGTGTCCGATT
TCCGGAAGGATTTCCAGTTTTACAAAGTGCGCGAGATCAACAACTACCACCACGCCCACGACGCCTACCT
GAACGCCGTCGTGGGAACCGCCCTGATCAAAAAGTACCCTAAGCTGGAAAGCGAGTTCGTGTACGGCGAC
TACAAGGTGTACGACGTGCGGAAGATGATCGCCAAGAGCGAGCAGGAAATCGGCAAGGCTACCGCCAAGT
ACTTCTTCTACAGCAACATCATGAACTTTTTCAAGACCGAGATTACCCTGGCCAACGGCGAGATCCGGAA
GCGGCCTCTGATCGAGACAAACGGCGAAACCGGGGAGATCGTGTGGGATAAGGGCCGGGATTTTGCCACC
GTGCGGAAAGTGCTGAGCATGCCCCAAGTGAATATCGTGAAAAAGACCGAGGTGCAGACAGGCGGCTTCA
GCAAAGAGTCTATCCTGCCCAAGAGGAACAGCGATAAGCTGATCGCCAGAAAGAAGGACTGGGACCCTAA
GAAGTACGGCGGCTTCGACAGCCCCACCGTGGCCTATTCTGTGCTGGTGGTGGCCAAAGTGGAAAAGGGC
AAGTCCAAGAAACTGAAGAGTGTGAAAGAGCTGCTGGGGATCACCATCATGGAAAGAAGCAGCTTCGAGA
AGAATCCCATCGACTTTCTGGAAGCCAAGGGCTACAAAGAAGTGAAAAAGGACCTGATCATCAAGCTGCC
TAAGTACTCCCTGTTCGAGCTGGAAAACGGCCGGAAGAGAATGCTGGCCTCTGCCGGCGAACTGCAGAAG
GGAAACGAACTGGCCCTGCCCTCCAAATATGTGAACTTCCTGTACCTGGCCAGCCACTATGAGAAGCTGA
AGGGCTCCCCCGAGGATAATGAGCAGAAACAGCTGTTTGTGGAACAGCACAAGCACTACCTGGACGAGAT
CATCGAGCAGATCAGCGAGTTCTCCAAGAGAGTGATCCTGGCCGACGCTAATCTGGACAAAGTGCTGTCC
GCCTACAACAAGCACCGGGATAAGCCCATCAGAGAGCAGGCCGAGAATATCATCCACCTGTTTACCCTGA
CCAATCTGGGAGCCCCTGCCGCCTTCAAGTACTTTGACACCACCATCGACCGGAAGAGGTACACCAGCAC
CAAAGAGGTGCTGGACGCCACCCTGATCCACCAGAGCATCACCGGCCTGTACGAGACACGGATCGACCTG
TCTCAGCTGGGAGGCGACAAAAGGCCGGCGGCCACGAAAAAGGCCGGCCAGGCAAAAAAGAAAAAGGAAT
TCGGCAGTGGAGAGGGCAGAGGAAGTCTGCTAACATGCGGTGACGTCGAGGAGAATCCTGGCCCAGTGAG
CAAGGGCGAGGAGCTGTTCACCGGGGTGGTGCCCATCCTGGTCGAGCTGGACGGCGACGTAAACGGCCAC
AAGTTCAGCGTGTCCGGCGAGGGCGAGGGCGATGCCACCTACGGCAAGCTGACCCTGAAGTTCATCTGCA
CCACCGGCAAGCTGCCCGTGCCCTGGCCCACCCTCGTGACCACCCTGACCTACGGCGTGCAGTGCTTCAG
CCGCTACCCCGACCACATGAAGCAGCACGACTTCTTCAAGTCCGCCATGCCCGAAGGCTACGTCCAGGAG
CGCACCATCTTCTTCAAGGACGACGGCAACTACAAGACCCGCGCCGAGGTGAAGTTCGAGGGCGACACCC
TGGTGAACCGCATCGAGCTGAAGGGCATCGACTTCAAGGAGGACGGCAACATCCTGGGGCACAAGCTGGA
GTACAACTACAACAGCCACAACGTCTATATCATGGCCGACAAGCAGAAGAACGGCATCAAGGTGAACTTC
AAGATCCGCCACAACATCGAGGACGGCAGCGTGCAGCTCGCCGACCACTACCAGCAGAACACCCCCATCG
GCGACGGCCCCGTGCTGCTGCCCGACAACCACTACCTGAGCACCCAGTCCGCCCTGAGCAAAGACCCCAA
CGAGAAGCGCGATCACATGGTCCTGCTGGAGTTCGTGACCGCCGCCGGGATCACTCTCGGCATGGACGAG
CTGTACAAGGAATTCTAACTAGAGCTCGCTGATCAGCCTCGACTGTGCCTTCTAGTTGCCAGCCATCTGT
TGTTTGCCCCTCCCCCGTGCCTTCCTTGACCCTGGAAGGTGCCACTCCCACTGTCCTTTCCTAATAAAAT
GAGGAAATTGCATCGCATTGTCTGAGTAGGTGTCATTCTATTCTGGGGGGTGGGGTGGGGCAGGACAGCA
AGGGGGAGGATTGGGAAGAGAATAGCAGGCATGCTGGGGAGCGGCCGCAGGAACCCCTAGTGATGGAGTT
GGCCACTCCCTCTCTGCGCGCTCGCTCGCTCACTGAGGCCGGGCGACCAAAGGTCGCCCGACGCCCGGGC
TTTGCCCGGGCGGCCTCAGTGAGCGAGCGAGCGCGCAGCTGCCTGCAGGGGCGCCTGATGCGGTATTTTC
TCCTTACGCATCTGTGCGGTATTTCACACCGCATA
[95 nt withheld, positions 5496-5590]
T
[46 nt withheld, positions 5592-5637]
C
[141 nt withheld, positions 5639-5779]
CCTTTGACGTTGGAGTCCACGTTCTTT
[37 nt withheld, positions 5807-5843]
ACTCTATCTCGGGCTATTCTTTTGATTTATAAGGGATTTTGCCGATTTCGGTCTATTGGTTAAAAAATGA
GCTGATTTAACAAAAATTTAACGCGAATTTTAACAAAATATTAACGTTTACAATTTTATGGTGCACTCTC
AGTACAATCTGCTCTGATGCCGCATAGTTAAGCCAGCCCCGACACCCGCCAACACCCGCTGACGCGCCCT
GACGGGCTTGTCTGCTCCCGGCATCCGCTTACAGACAAGCTGTGACCGTCTCCGGGAGCTGCATGTGTCA
GAGGTTTTCACCGTCATCACCGAAACGCGCGAGACGAAAGGGCCTCGTGATACGCCTATTTTTATAGGTT
AATGTCATGATAATAATGGTTTCTTAGACGTCAGGTGGCACTTTTCGGGGAAATGTGCGCGGAACCCCTA
TTTGTTTATTTTTCTAAATACATTCAAATATGTATCCGCTCATGAGACAATAACCCTGATAAATGCTTCA
ATAATATTGAAAAAGGAAGAGTATGAGTATTCAACATTTCCGTGTCGCCCTTATTCCCTTTTTTGCGGCA
TTTTGCCTTCCTGTTTTTGCTCACCCAGAAACGCTGGTGAAAGTAAAAGATGCTGAAGATCAGTTGGGTG
CACGAGTGGGTTACATCGAACTGGATCTCAACAGCGGTAAGATCCTTGAGAGTTTTCGCCCCGAAGAACG
TTTTCCAATGATGAGCACTTTTAAAGTTCTGCTATGTGGCGCGGTATTATCCCGTATTGACGCCGGGCAA
GAGCAACTCGGTCGCCGCATACACTATTCTCAGAATGACTTGGTTGAGTACTCACCAGTCACAGAAAAGC
ATCTTACGGATGGCATGACAGTAAGAGAATTATGCAGTGCTGCCATAACCATGAGTGATAACACTGCGGC
CAACTTACTTCTGACAACGATCGGAGGACCGAAGGAGCTAACCGCTTTTTTGCACAACATGGGGGATCAT
GTAACTCGCCTTGATCGTTGGGAACCGGAGCTGAATGAAGCCATACCAAACGACGAGCGTGACACCACGA
TGCCTGTAGCAATGGCAACAACGTTGCGCAAACTATTAACTGGCGAACTACTTACTCTAGCTTCCCGGCA
ACAATTAATAGACTGGATGGAGGCGGATAAAGTTGCAGGACCACTTCTGCGCTCGGCCCTTCCGGCTGGC
TGGTTTATTGCTGATAAATCTGGAGCCGGTGAGCGTGGAAGCCGCGGTATCATTGCAGCACTGGGGCCAG
ATGGTAAGCCCTCCCGTATCGTAGTTATCTACACGACGGGGAGTCAGGCAACTATGGATGAACGAAATAG
ACAGATCGCTGAGATAGGTGCCTCACTGATTAAGCATTGGTAACTGTCAGACCAAGTTTACTCATATATA
CTTTAGATTGATTTAAAACTTCATTTTTAATTTAAAAGGATCTAGGTGAAGATCCTTTTTGATAATCTCA
TGACCAAAATCCCTTAACGTGAGTTTTCGTTCCACTGAGCGTCAGACCCCGTAGAAAAGATCAAAGGATC
TTCTTGAGATCCTTTTTTTCTGCGCGTAATCTGCTGCTTGCAAACAAAAAAACCACCGCTACCAGCGGTG
GTTTGTTTGCCGGATCAAGAGCTACCAACTCTTTTTCCGAAGGTAACTGGCTTCAGCAGAGCGCAGATAC
CAAATACTGTTCTTCTAGTGTAGCCGTAGTTAGGCCACCACTTCAAGAACTCTGTAGCACCGCCTACATA
CCTCGCTCTGCTAATCCTGTTACCAGTGGCTGCTGCCAGTGGCGATAAGTCGTGTCTTACCGGGTTGGAC
TCAAGACGATAGTTACCGGATAAGGCGCAGCGGTCGGGCTGAACGGGGGGTTCGTGCACACAGCCCAGCT
TGGAGCGAACGACCTACACCGAACTGAGATACCTACAGCGTGAGCTATGAGAAAGCGCCACGCTTCCCGA
AGGGAGAAAGGCGGACAGGTATCCGGTAAGCGGCAGGGTCGGAACAGGAGAGCGCACGAGGGAGCTTCCA
GGGGGAAACGCCTGGTATCTTTATAGTCCTGTCGGGTTTCGCCACCTCTGACTTGAGCGTCGATTTTTGT
GATGCTCGTCAGGGGGGCGGAGCCTATGGAAAAACGCCAGCAACGCGGCCTTTTTACGGTTCCTGGCCTT
TTGCTGGCCTTTTGCTCACATGTGAGGGCCTATTTCCCATGATTCCTTCATATTTGCATATACGATACAA
GGCTGTTAGAGAGATAATTGGAATTAATTTGACTGTAAACACAAAGATATTAGTACAAAATACGTGACGT
AGAAAGTAATAATTTCTTGGGTAGTTTGCAGTTTTAAAATTATGTTTTAAAATGGACTATCATATGCTTA
CCGTAACTTGAAAGTATTTCGATTTCTTGGCTTTATATATCTTGTGGAAAGGACGAAACACCGAAGGGGG
TCCACCTCCGGGGTTTTAGAGCTAGAAATAGCAAGTTAAAATAAGGCTAGTCCGTTATCAACTTGAAAAA
GTGGCACCGAGTCGGTGCTTTTTTGTTTTAGAGCTAGAAATAGCAAGTTAAAATAAGGCTAGTCCGTTTT
TAGCGCGTGCGCCAATTCTGCAGACAAATGGCTCTAGAGGTACC
